Addgene plasmid #217216: pCMV-Kanga1
Purpose: Mammalian expression vector for expression of Kanga1 transposase (CMV promoter)
Depositing lab: Yong E Zhang. Depositing organization: Institute of Zoology, Chinese Academy of Sciences. Publication: Heterologous survey of 130 DNA transposons in human cells highlights their functional divergence and expands the genome engineering toolbox. Zhang T, Tan S, Tang N, Li Y, Zhang C, Sun J, Guo Y, Gao H, Cai Y, Sun W, Wang C, Fu L, Ma H, Wu Y, Hu X, Zhang X, Gee P, Yan W, Zhao Y, Chen Q, Guo B, Wang H, Zhang YE. Cell. 2024 Jul 11;187(14):3741-3760.e30. doi: 10.1016/j.cell.2024.05.007. Epub 2024 Jun 5. PubMed 38843831.
Backbone
  Vector backbone: pCMV
  Vector type: Mammalian Expression
Growth in bacteria
  Bacterial resistance: Ampicillin, 100 μg/mL
  Growth temperature: 37°C
  Growth strain: DH5alpha
  Copy number: High Copy
Gene/Insert
  Gene/Insert name: Kanga1 transposase
  Species: Synthetic
  Cloning method: Restriction Enzyme; 5′ cloning site Unknown (unknown if destroyed); 3′ cloning site Unknown (unknown if destroyed)
Terms and licenses: Academic/Nonprofit Terms; Industry Terms: Not Available to Industry
How to cite: pCMV-Kanga1 was a gift from Yong E Zhang (Addgene plasmid # 217216 ; http://n2t.net/addgene:217216 ; RRID:Addgene_217216)
