[The description below was written by a language model from this plasmid's Addgene catalogue record and pLannotate feature annotations shown in this document.]
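Description:
pCMV-Kanga1 is a 5,840 nt mammalian expression plasmid built on a pCMV backbone for transient production of the Kanga1 transposase, a synthetic coding sequence, in cultured mammalian cells. It is maintained in E. coli through a high-copy ColE1/pUC-type origin and selected with ampicillin via the β-lactamase gene and its native promoter. An f1 origin is also present, along with remnants of the lac promoter/operator region, a lacI fragment and a partial bom site, which appear to be leftovers from the parental backbone.

The expression cassette begins with the human cytomegalovirus immediate early enhancer and promoter, followed by a T7 promoter, and ends with a reverse-oriented SP6 promoter and the bovine growth hormone polyadenylation signal. The automated annotation does not label anything in the roughly 1.4 kb interval between the T7 and SP6 sites; this gap is where the Kanga1 transposase open reading frame presumably lies, although the feature table itself does not confirm it, and the cloning sites are recorded as unknown. No epitope tags or reporters are annotated. A very short match to an HIV-1 truncated LTR just downstream of the CMV promoter is probably an annotation artefact of shared sequence rather than a functional viral element. Downstream, an SV40 enhancer/early promoter drives only a fragment of a bleomycin-resistance gene before an SV40 poly(A) signal, so the record does not support a functional mammalian selection marker.

The plasmid comes from a survey of DNA transposons tested heterologously in human cells for genome engineering. In such work, it would serve as the helper plasmid supplying transposase in trans to mobilise a cargo flanked by the matching transposon ends, which this construct does not carry.
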