Features (pLannotate 1.2.2; 19 found; start..end, strand, type, name):
      1..380     +  enhancer       CMV enhancer: human cytomegalovirus immediate early enhancer
    381..584     +  promoter       CMV promoter: human cytomegalovirus (CMV) immediate early promoter
    580..613     +  LTR            5' LTR (truncated) (fragment): truncated 5' long terminal repeat (LTR) from HIV-1
    629..647     +  promoter       T7 promoter: promoter for bacteriophage T7 RNA polymerase
   2028..2046    -  promoter       SP6 promoter: promoter for bacteriophage SP6 RNA polymerase
   2072..2296    +  polyA_signal   bGH poly(A) signal: bovine growth hormone polyadenylation signal
   2300..2321    +  promoter       SV40 promoter (fragment): SV40 enhancer and early promoter
   2342..2770    +  rep_origin     f1 ori (sequence partly withheld): f1 bacteriophage origin of replication; arrow indicates direction of (+) strand synthesis
   2784..3113    +  promoter       SV40 promoter: SV40 enhancer and early promoter
   3126..3284    +  CDS            ble (fragment): BLE_KLEPN - Experimental evidence at protein level: Swiss-Prot protein existence level 1. Binding protein with a strong affinity to the bleomycin family of antibiotics. Binds to CL990; an antimitotic-antibiotic compound. From Klebsiella pneumoniae.
   3279..3400    +  polyA_signal   SV40 poly(A) signal: SV40 polyadenylation signal
   3473..3489    -  protein_bind   lac operator: The lac repressor binds to the lac operator to inhibit transcription in E. coli. This inhibition can be relieved by adding lactose or isopropyl-β-D-thiogalactopyranoside (IPTG). lac repressor encoded by lacI
   3497..3527    -  promoter       lac promoter: promoter for the E. coli lac operon
   3542..3563    -  protein_bind   CAP binding site: CAP binding activates transcription in the presence of cAMP. E. coli catabolite activator protein
   3576..3668    -  CDS            lacI (fragment): lac repressor; lacI; The lac repressor binds to the lac operator to inhibit transcription in E. coli. This inhibition can be relieved by adding lactose or isopropyl-β-D-thiogalactopyranoside (IPTG).
   3851..4439    -  rep_origin     ori: high-copy-number ColE1/pMB1/pBR322/pUC origin of replication
   4610..5470    -  CDS            AmpR: β-lactamase; bla; confers resistance to ampicillin, carbenicillin, and related antibiotics
   5471..5575    -  promoter       AmpR promoter: bla
   5634..5686    -  misc_feature   bom (fragment): basis of mobility region from pBR322
>Addgene plasmid #217216 | pCMV-Kanga1 | addgene full sequence | sequence record 444796 | Addgene NGS Result
GACATTGATTATTGACTAGTTATTAATAGTAATCAATTACGGGGTCATTAGTTCATAGCCCATATATGGA
GTTCCGCGTTACATAACTTACGGTAAATGGCCCGCCTGGCTGACCGCCCAACGACCCCCGCCCATTGACG
TCAATAATGACGTATGTTCCCATAGTAACGCCAATAGGGACTTTCCATTGACGTCAATGGGTGGAGTATT
TACGGTAAACTGCCCACTTGGCAGTACATCAAGTGTATCATATGCCAAGTACGCCCCCTATTGACGTCAA
TGACGGTAAATGGCCCGCCTGGCATTATGCCCAGTACATGACCTTATGGGACTTTCCTACTTGGCAGTAC
ATCTACGTATTAGTCATCGCTATTACCATGGTGATGCGGTTTTGGCAGTACATCAATGGGCGTGGATAGC
GGTTTGACTCACGGGGATTTCCAAGTCTCCACCCCATTGACGTCAATGGGAGTTTGTTTTGGCACCAAAA
TCAACGGGACTTTCCAAAATGTCGTAACAACTCCGCCCCATTGACGCAAATGGGCGGTAGGCGTGTACGG
TGGGAGGTCTATATAAGCAGAGCTCTCTGGCTAACTAGAGAACCCACTGCTTACTGGCTTATCGAAATTA
ATACGACTCACTATAGGGAGACCCAAGCTTGGTACCGAGCTCGGATCCACTAGTAACGGCCGCCAGTGTG
CTGGAATTCGCCGCCACCATGAGCAGCAAACGCCTGCATTATGATAGCGCCCTGAAGCGCAAGGTGATTG
TGTACGCGGAACGCCATGGTAATCGTGCAGCAGGCCGCAAATTCGATATTAGCGAAGCGAACATTCGCCG
CTGGCGCAATGATCGCAACAGCATTTTCAGCTGCAAGGCCACCACCAAATGCTTTACCGGCCCGAAAAAG
GGTCGCTATCCTCAGGTGGATGAAGCCGTGCTGCGCTTTGTGACTGAGATTCGCGCGAAAGGCCTGCCTA
TTACCCGTCAGGCCATGCAGTTAAAAGCGGGCGAAATTGCGAAGAGCCTGGGCATTGACGAACGCAACTT
CAAAGCGACCCGCGGTTGGTGCGATCGTTTTATGCGCCGCGCGGGCTTATCATTACGTCGCCGCACCAGC
ATTTGTCAGAAGCTGCCTGCGGACTTTGAACAGAAGCTGCTGAACTTCCAGCGCCACGTGATACAGCTGC
GCAAGAAACGCAACTACGAGTTTAGCCAGATTGGCAACGCGGACAAAACCCCGGTGTTCTTTGATATGCC
TCAGAACTATACCGTGAACGCGAAAGGCGCGAAAGAGATTAAAATCATGAGCACCGGCTATGAAAAACAG
CATGTGACCGTGATGCTGTGCATTACCGCCGATGGCCAGAAACTGCCTCCGTATCTGATTCTGAACCGCA
AAATCATCAGCAAGAACGAGATTTTCCCGAAAGATGTGATTGTGCGCGCGAAAAAGATGGAAATCTGGAT
GACCGCCGAGCTGATGGAAGATTGGCTGAAGGTGGTGTGGAATCGTCGTCCTGGTGCGTTACGTAACCCT
CCTAGCATGCTGGTGCTGGATGCGTTTCGTGGCCATGTGAGCGAACAGCTGAAAAACAAACTGGCCGAAA
AATGCAGCGATCTGGTGGTTATCCCTGGTGGTATGACCGGCCAATTACAGCCGCTGGATATTAGCGTGAA
CAAGCCGTTTAAGGATCATCTGCGCAAGGAGTACGAAAGCTGGCTGCTGAGCGAGAACTTACCTTTAACC
CCGAGCGGCAAGATTAAAAAAGCGCCGGCGAGCAAATTAGCGGAGTGGGTTAGCGCAGCCTGGAAAAAGA
TTCCGGAAACCATCGTGGAACACAGCTTCAAAAAGTGCTGCATTACCAACGCACTGGACGGCACCGAAGA
TAACATTGTGTGGAAGAACACCGATATTGATGACAGCGAGAGCAAAAGCGACAGCGAAGAAAGCGATAGC
GAATGCGAAGAAGTGCTGGGCATTCCTTAATGAGCGGCCGCTCGAGCATGCATCTAGAGGGCCCTATTCT
ATAGTGTCACCTAAATGCTAGAGCTCGCTGATCAGCCTCGACTGTGCCTTCTAGTTGCCAGCCATCTGTT
GTTTGCCCCTCCCCCGTGCCTTCCTTGACCCTGGAAGGTGCCACTCCCACTGTCCTTTCCTAATAAAATG
AGGAAATTGCATCGCATTGTCTGAGTAGGTGTCATTCTATTCTGGGGGGTGGGGTGGGGCAGGACAGCAA
GGGGGAGGATTGGGAAGACAATAGCAGGCATGCTGGGGATGCGGTGGGCTCTATGGCTTCTGAGGCGGAA
AGAACCAGCTGGGGCTCTAGGGGGTATCCCC
[124 nt withheld, positions 2342-2465]
C
[91 nt withheld, positions 2467-2557]
A
[49 nt withheld, positions 2559-2607]
CCTTTGACGTTGGAGTCCACGTTCTTT
[37 nt withheld, positions 2635-2671]
ACCCTATCTCGGTCTATTCTTTTGATTTATAAGGGATTTTGCCGATTTCGGCCTATTGGTTAAAAAATGA
GCTGATTTAACAAAAATTTAACGCGAATTAATTCTGTGGAATGTGTGTCAGTTAGGGTGTGGAAAGTCCC
CAGGCTCCCCAGCAGGCAGAAGTATGCAAAGCATGCATCTCAATTAGTCAGCAACCAGGTGTGGAAAGTC
CCCAGGCTCCCCAGCAGGCAGAAGTATGCAAAGCATGCATCTCAATTAGTCAGCAACCATAGTCCCGCCC
CTAACTCCGCCCATCCCGCCCCTAACTCCGCCCAGTTCCGCCCATTCTCCGCCCCATGGCTGACTAATTT
TTTTTATTTATGCAGAGGCCGAGGCCGCCTCTGCCTCTGAGCTATTCCAGAAGTAGTGAGGAGGCTTTTT
TGGAGGCCTAGGCTTTTGCAAAAAGCTCCCCGAAATGACCGACCAAGCGACGCCCAACCTGCCATCACGA
GATTTCGATTCCACCGCCGCCTTCTATGAAAGGTTGGGCTTCGGAATCGTTTTCCGGGACGCCGGCTGGA
TGATCCTCCAGCGCGGGGATCTCATGCTGGAGTTCTTCGCCCACCCCAACTTGTTTATTGCAGCTTATAA
TGGTTACAAATAAAGCAATAGCATCACAAATTTCACAAATAAAGCATTTTTTTCACTGCATTCTAGTTGT
GGTTTGTCCAAACTCATCAATGTATCTTATCATGTCTGTATACCGTCGACCTCTAGCTAGAGCTTGGCGT
AATCATGGTCATAGCTGTTTCCTGTGTGAAATTGTTATCCGCTCACAATTCCACACAACATACGAGCCGG
AAGCATAAAGTGTAAAGCCTGGGGTGCCTAATGAGTGAGCTAACTCACATTAATTGCGTTGCGCTCACTG
CCCGCTTTCCAGTCGGGAAACCTGTCGTGCCAGCTGCATTAATGAATCGGCCAACGCGCGGGGAGAGGCG
GTTTGCGTATTGGGCGCTCTTCCGCTTCCTCGCTCACTGACTCGCTGCGCTCGGTCGTTCGGCTGCGGCG
AGCGGTATCAGCTCACTCAAAGGCGGTAATACGGTTATCCACAGAATCAGGGGATAACGCAGGAAAGAAC
ATGTGAGCAAAAGGCCAGCAAAAGGCCAGGAACCGTAAAAAGGCCGCGTTGCTGGCGTTTTTCCATAGGC
TCCGCCCCCCTGACGAGCATCACAAAAATCGACGCTCAAGTCAGAGGTGGCGAAACCCGACAGGACTATA
AAGATACCAGGCGTTTCCCCCTGGAAGCTCCCTCGTGCGCTCTCCTGTTCCGACCCTGCCGCTTACCGGA
TACCTGTCCGCCTTTCTCCCTTCGGGAAGCGTGGCGCTTTCTCATAGCTCACGCTGTAGGTATCTCAGTT
CGGTGTAGGTCGTTCGCTCCAAGCTGGGCTGTGTGCACGAACCCCCCGTTCAGCCCGACCGCTGCGCCTT
ATCCGGTAACTATCGTCTTGAGTCCAACCCGGTAAGACACGACTTATCGCCACTGGCAGCAGCCACTGGT
AACAGGATTAGCAGAGCGAGGTATGTAGGCGGTGCTACAGAGTTCTTGAAGTGGTGGCCTAACTACGGCT
ACACTAGAAGAACAGTATTTGGTATCTGCGCTCTGCTGAAGCCAGTTACCTTCGGAAAAAGAGTTGGTAG
CTCTTGATCCGGCAAACAAACCACCGCTGGTAGCGGTGGTTTTTTTGTTTGCAAGCAGCAGATTACGCGC
AGAAAAAAAGGATCTCAAGAAGATCCTTTGATCTTTTCTACGGGGTCTGACGCTCAGTGGAACGAAAACT
CACGTTAAGGGATTTTGGTCATGAGATTATCAAAAAGGATCTTCACCTAGATCCTTTTAAATTAAAAATG
AAGTTTTAAATCAATCTAAAGTATATATGAGTAAACTTGGTCTGACAGTTACCAATGCTTAATCAGTGAG
GCACCTATCTCAGCGATCTGTCTATTTCGTTCATCCATAGTTGCCTGACTCCCCGTCGTGTAGATAACTA
CGATACGGGAGGGCTTACCATCTGGCCCCAGTGCTGCAATGATACCGCGAGACCCACGCTCACCGGCTCC
AGATTTATCAGCAATAAACCAGCCAGCCGGAAGGGCCGAGCGCAGAAGTGGTCCTGCAACTTTATCCGCC
TCCATCCAGTCTATTAATTGTTGCCGGGAAGCTAGAGTAAGTAGTTCGCCAGTTAATAGTTTGCGCAACG
TTGTTGCCATTGCTACAGGCATCGTGGTGTCACGCTCGTCGTTTGGTATGGCTTCATTCAGCTCCGGTTC
CCAACGATCAAGGCGAGTTACATGATCCCCCATGTTGTGCAAAAAAGCGGTTAGCTCCTTCGGTCCTCCG
ATCGTTGTCAGAAGTAAGTTGGCCGCAGTGTTATCACTCATGGTTATGGCAGCACTGCATAATTCTCTTA
CTGTCATGCCATCCGTAAGATGCTTTTCTGTGACTGGTGAGTACTCAACCAAGTCATTCTGAGAATAGTG
TATGCGGCGACCGAGTTGCTCTTGCCCGGCGTCAATACGGGATAATACCGCGCCACATAGCAGAACTTTA
AAAGTGCTCATCATTGGAAAACGTTCTTCGGGGCGAAAACTCTCAAGGATCTTACCGCTGTTGAGATCCA
GTTCGATGTAACCCACTCGTGCACCCAACTGATCTTCAGCATCTTTTACTTTCACCAGCGTTTCTGGGTG
AGCAAAAACAGGAAGGCAAAATGCCGCAAAAAAGGGAATAAGGGCGACACGGAAATGTTGAATACTCATA
CTCTTCCTTTTTCAATATTATTGAAGCATTTATCAGGGTTATTGTCTCATGAGCGGATACATATTTGAAT
GTATTTAGAAAAATAAACAAATAGGGGTTCCGCGCACATTTCCCCGAAAAGTGCCACCTGACGTCGACGG
ATCGGGAGATCTCCCGATCCCCTATGGTGCACTCTCAGTACAATCTGCTCTGATGCCGCATAGTTAAGCC
AGTATCTGCTCCCTGCTTGTGTGTTGGAGGTCGCTGAGTAGTGCGCGAGCAAAATTTAAGCTACAACAAG
GCAAGGCTTGACCGACAATTGCATGAAGAATCTGCTTAGGGTTAGGCGTTTTGCGCTGCTTCGCGATGTA
CGGGCCAGATATACGCGTT
